Addgene plasmid #65289: Ii-Str_SBP-mCherry-Ecadherin
Purpose: synchronize trafficking of Ecadherin from the ER (RUSH system)
Depositing lab: Franck Perez. Depositing organization: Institut Curie. Publication: Synchronization of secretory protein traffic in populations of cells. Boncompain G, Divoux S, Gareil N, de Forges H, Lescure A, Latreche L, Mercanti V, Jollivet F, Raposo G, Perez F. Nat Methods. 2012 Mar 11;9(5):493-8. doi: 10.1038/nmeth.1928. PubMed 22406856.
Backbone
  Vector backbone: pIRESneo3
  Backbone manufacturer: Clontech
  Vector type: Mammalian Expression
Growth in bacteria
  Bacterial resistance: Kanamycin, 50 μg/mL
  Growth temperature: 37°C
  Growth strain: DH5alpha
  Copy number: High Copy
Gene/Insert
  Gene/Insert name: Ecadherin
  Species: M. musculus (mouse)
  Promoter: CMV
  Tag / fusion protein: IL-2 Signal Sequence and Streptavidin Binding Protein (SBP) (N terminal on insert); mCherry (N terminal on insert)
  Cloning method: Unknown
  Sequencing primers: 5′ mCherry-F; 3′ SV40pA-R
Terms and licenses: Academic/Nonprofit Terms; Industry Terms: Not Available to Industry
Depositor comments: luminal tagging
How to cite: Ii-Str_SBP-mCherry-Ecadherin was a gift from Franck Perez (Addgene plasmid # 65289 ; http://n2t.net/addgene:65289 ; RRID:Addgene_65289)
