[The description below was written by a language model from this plasmid's Addgene catalogue record and pLannotate feature annotations shown in this document.]
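Description:
Ii-Str_SBP-mCherry-Ecadherin is a bicistronic mammalian expression plasmid of 9,270 bp for the RUSH (retention using selective hooks) system, used here to synchronize trafficking of E-cadherin out of the endoplasmic reticulum. The catalogue lists pIRESneo3 as the backbone. It is propagated in E. coli at high copy from a ColE1/pUC-type origin and also carries an f1 origin. Selection relies on a Tn5 NeoR/KanR gene placed behind tandem bacterial (AmpR) and SV40 early promoters and followed by an HSV TK poly(A) signal. This arrangement gives kanamycin resistance in bacteria and should in principle allow G418 selection in mammalian cells.

A single CMV enhancer/promoter transcription unit encodes both RUSH components. The first open reading frame is the "hook": a fragment of the invariant chain (Ii, annotated as Cd74; pLannotate's best match is the rat protein) fused to a streptavidin fragment, which resides in the ER. A chimeric intron and an EMCV IRES follow, driving translation of the second cistron, the "reporter". The reporter consists of the human IL-2 signal sequence, the streptavidin-binding peptide (SBP, listed in the catalogue but not separately annotated, presumably in the gap before mCherry), mCherry and a mouse E-cadherin (Cdh1) fragment, ending at an SV40 poly(A) signal. The depositor notes that the tagging is luminal, so SBP and mCherry lie on the luminal/extracellular side of the cadherin.

In the RUSH approach, the SBP-streptavidin interaction holds the reporter on the ER hook. Adding biotin competes for streptavidin and releases the cargo as a synchronous wave. The red-fluorescent E-cadherin can then be followed through the secretory pathway across a population of cells.
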