Features (pLannotate 1.2.2; 19 found; start..end, strand, type, name):
     61..364     +  enhancer       CMV enhancer: human cytomegalovirus immediate early enhancer
    365..568     +  promoter       CMV promoter: human cytomegalovirus (CMV) immediate early promoter
    690..914     +  CDS            Cd74 (fragment): HG2A_RAT - Experimental evidence at protein level: Swiss-Prot protein existence level 1. [Isoform Long]: Stabilizes the conformation of mature CTSL by binding to its active site and serving as a chaperone to help maintain a pool of mature enzyme in endocytic compartments and extracellular space of antigen-presenting cells (APCs). From Rattus norvegicus (Rat).
    882..1394    +  CDS            SAV_STRAV (fragment): Experimental evidence at protein level: Swiss-Prot protein existence level 1. The biological function of streptavidin is not known. Forms a strong non-covalent specific complex with biotin (one molecule of biotin per subunit of streptavidin). From Streptomyces avidinii.
   1946..2175    +  intron         chimeric intron: chimera between introns from adenovirus and immunoglobulin heavy chain genes
   2344..2806    +  misc_feature   IRES: internal ribosome entry site (IRES) of the encephalomyocarditis virus (EMCV)
   2833..2891    +  sig_peptide    IL-2 signal sequence: human interleukin-2 signal sequence
   3013..3720    +  CDS            mCherry: mCherry is a basic (constitutively fluorescent) red fluorescent protein published in 2004, derived from Discosoma sp.. It is reported to be a very rapidly-maturing monomer with low acid sensitivity.
   3730..5913    +  CDS            Cdh1 (fragment): CADH1_MOUSE - Experimental evidence at protein level: Swiss-Prot protein existence level 1. (Microbial infection) Does not function as a receptor for L.monocytogenes internalin A (InlA); mutating a single surface-exposed residue confers receptor activity to this protein and promotes uptake of the bacteria. From Mus musculus (Mouse).
   5951..6035    +  CDS            large T antigen (fragment): large T antigen from SV40 (simian virus 40)
   6058..6179    +  polyA_signal   SV40 poly(A) signal: SV40 polyadenylation signal
   6213..6641    -  rep_origin     f1 ori (sequence partly withheld): f1 bacteriophage origin of replication; arrow indicates direction of (+) strand synthesis
   6668..6772    +  promoter       AmpR promoter: bla
   6774..7131    +  promoter       SV40 promoter: SV40 enhancer and early promoter
   7166..7960    +  CDS            NeoR/KanR: aminoglycoside phosphotransferase from Tn5; aph(3')-II (or nptII); confers resistance to neomycin, kanamycin, and G418 (Geneticin®)
   7981..8133    +  CDS            ble (fragment): BLE_KLEPN - Experimental evidence at protein level: Swiss-Prot protein existence level 1. Binding protein with a strong affinity to the bleomycin family of antibiotics. Binds to CL990; an antimitotic-antibiotic compound. From Klebsiella pneumoniae.
   8192..8239    +  polyA_signal   HSV TK poly(A) signal: herpes simplex virus thymidine kinase polyadenylation signal (Cole and Stacy, 1985)
   8330..8346    -  polyA_signal   bGH poly(A) signal (fragment): bovine growth hormone polyadenylation signal
   8568..9156    +  rep_origin     ori: high-copy-number ColE1/pMB1/pBR322/pUC origin of replication
>Addgene plasmid #65289 | Ii-Str_SBP-mCherry-Ecadherin | depositor full sequence | sequence record 120705 | Ii-Str_SBP-mCherry-Ecadherin sequence 9270 bps
TAGTTATTAATAGTAATCAATTACGGGGTCATTAGTTCATAGCCCATATATGGAGTTCCGCGTTACATAA
CTTACGGTAAATGGCCCGCCTGGCTGACCGCCCAACGACCCCCGCCCATTGACGTCAATAATGACGTATG
TTCCCATAGTAACGCCAATAGGGACTTTCCATTGACGTCAATGGGTGGAGTATTTACGGTAAACTGCCCA
CTTGGCAGTACATCAAGTGTATCATATGCCAAGTACGCCCCCTATTGACGTCAATGACGGTAAATGGCCC
GCCTGGCATTATGCCCAGTACATGACCTTATGGGACTTTCCTACTTGGCAGTACATCTACGTATTAGTCA
TCGCTATTACCATGGTGATGCGGTTTTGGCAGTACATCAATGGGCGTGGATAGCGGTTTGACTCACGGGG
ATTTCCAAGTCTCCACCCCATTGACGTCAATGGGAGTTTGTTTTGGCACCAAAATCAACGGGACTTTCCA
AAATGTCGTAACAACTCCGCCCCATTGACGCAAATGGGCGGTAGGCGTGTACGGTGGGAGGTCTATATAA
GCAGAGCTGGTTTAGTGAACCGTCAGATCCGCTAGCGCTACCGGTCGTACGTCTCCGGATTCGAATTAAT
TCGGATCCGTGATGCACAGGAGGAGAGCCAGGGCCTGTCGGGAAGATCAAAAGCCAGTCATCGATGATCA
GCGCGACCTTATCTCCAACAATGAGCAACTGCCCATGCTGGGCCGGCGCCCTGGGGCCCCGGAGAGCAAG
TGCAGCCGCGGAGCCCTGTACACAGGCTTTTCCATCCTGGTGACTCTGCTCCTCGCTGGCCAGGCCACCA
CCGCCTACTTCCTGTACCAGCAGCAGGGCCGGCTGGACAAACTGACAGTCACCTCCCAGAACCTGCAGCT
CGAGATGGACCCTAGCAAAGACTCAAAAGCTCAGGTGTCCGCTGCCGAGGCTGGCATTACTGGAACATGG
TACAATCAGCTCGGGAGCACCTTTATTGTGACTGCTGGAGCCGATGGAGCCCTCACCGGAACATACGAAT
CTGCTGTGGGAAACGCCGAATCACGGTACGTCCTCACTGGCCGATACGATAGTGCCCCTGCCACCGACGG
ATCTGGGACTGCCCTGGGATGGACTGTCGCTTGGAAAAACAACTACCGGAATGCTCATTCTGCCACAACA
TGGAGTGGACAGTACGTGGGAGGCGCTGAGGCTAGAATCAATACACAGTGGCTGCTCACATCTGGCACAA
CCGAGGCAAATGCTTGGAAATCCACCCTGGTGGGACATGACACATTCACCAAAGTGAAACCCTCCGCCGC
TTCAATCGATGCCGCCAAAAAAGCCGGAGTCAACAACGGCAATCCTCTGGATGCCGTCCAGCAGGTCGAC
TATCCGTACGACGTACCAGACTACGCACTCGACCTGCAGCTGGAGAACCTGCGCATGAAGCTTCCCAAGC
CTCCCAAGCCTGTGAGCAAGATGCGCATGGCCACCCCGCTGCTGATGCATGCGCTGCCCATGGGAGCCCT
GCCCCAGGGGCCCATGCAGAATGCCACCAAGTATGGCAACATGACAGAGGACCATGTGATGCACCTGCTC
CAGAATGCTGACCCCCTGAAGGTGTACCCGCCACTGAAGGGGAGCTTCCCGGAGAACCTGAGACACCTTA
AGAACACCATGGAGACCATAGACTGGAAGGTCTTTGAGAGCTGGATGCACCATTGGCTCCTGTTTGAAAT
GAGCAGGCACTCCTTGGAGCAAAAGCCCACTGACGCTCCACCGAAAGAGTCACTGGAACTGGAGGACCCG
TCTTCTGGGCTGGGTGTGACCAAGCAGGATCTGGGCCCAGTCCCCATGTGAGGATCCGCGGCCGCATAGA
TAACTGATCCAGTGTGCTGGAATTAATTCGCTGTCTGCGAGGGCCAGCTGTTGGGGTGAGTACTCCCTCT
CAAAAGCGGGCATGACTTCTGCGCTAAGATTGTCAGTTTCCAAAAACGAGGAGGATTTGATATTCACCTG
GCCCGCGGTGATGCCTTTGAGGGTGGCCGCGTCCATCTGGTCAGAAAAGACAATCTTTTTGTTGTCAAGC
TTGAGGTGTGGCAGGCTTGAGATCTGGCCATACACTTGAGTGACAATGACATCCACTTTGCCTTTCTCTC
CACAGGTGTCCACTCCCAGGTCCAACTGCAGGTCGAGCATGCATCTAGGGCGGCCAATTCCGCCCCTCTC
CCTCCCCCCCCCCTAACGTTACTGGCCGAAGCCGCTTGGAATAAGGCCGGTGTGCGTTTGTCTATATGTT
ATTTTCCACCATATTGCCGTCTTTTGGCAATGTGAGGGCCCGGAAACCTGGCCCTGTCTTCTTGACGAGC
ATTCCTAGGGGTCTTTCCCCTCTCGCCAAAGGAATGCAAGGTCTGTTGAATGTCGTGAAGGAAGCAGTTC
CTCTGGAAGCTTCTTGAAGACAAACAACGTCTGTAGCGACCCTTTGCAGGCAGCGGAACCCCCCACCTGG
CGACAGGTGCCTCTGCGGCCAAAAGCCACGTGTATAAGATACACCTGCAAAGGCGGCACAACCCCAGTGC
CACGTTGTGAGTTGGATAGTTGTGGAAAGAGTCAAATGGCTCTCCTCAAGCGTATTCAACAAGGGGCTGA
AGGATGCCCAGAAGGTACCCCATTGTATGGGATCTGATCTGGGGCCTCGGTGCACATGCTTTACATGTGT
TTAGTCGAGGTTAAAAAAACGTCTAGGCCCCCCGAACCACGGGGACGTGGTTTTCCTTTGAAAAACACGA
TGATAAGCTTGCCACAACCCGGGAGGCGCGCCATGTACAGGATGCAACTCCTGTCTTGCATTGCACTAAG
TCTTGCACTTGTCACGAATTCCGACGAGAAGACCACTGGTTGGCGAGGTGGACACGTTGTTGAAGGACTG
GCTGGGGAACTTGAACAACTTCGTGCACGACTGGAGCATCACCCACAAGGTCAACGTGAACCACCTGCAG
GTATGGTGAGCAAGGGCGAGGAGGATAACATGGCCATCATCAAGGAGTTCATGCGCTTCAAGGTGCACAT
GGAGGGCTCCGTGAACGGCCACGAGTTCGAGATCGAGGGCGAGGGCGAGGGCCGCCCCTACGAGGGCACC
CAGACCGCCAAGCTGAAGGTGACCAAGGGTGGCCCCCTGCCCTTCGCCTGGGACATCCTGTCCCCTCAGT
TCATGTACGGCTCCAAGGCCTACGTGAAGCACCCCGCCGACATCCCCGACTACTTGAAGCTGTCCTTCCC
CGAGGGCTTCAAGTGGGAGCGCGTGATGAACTTCGAGGACGGCGGCGTGGTGACCGTGACCCAGGACTCC
TCCCTACAGGACGGCGAGTTCATCTACAAGGTGAAGCTGCGCGGCACCAACTTCCCCTCCGACGGCCCCG
TAATGCAGAAGAAGACCATGGGCTGGGAGGCCTCCTCCGAGCGGATGTACCCCGAGGACGGCGCCCTGAA
GGGCGAGATCAAGCAGAGGCTGAAGCTGAAGGACGGCGGCCACTACGACGCTGAGGTCAAGACCACCTAC
AAGGCCAAGAAGCCCGTGCAGCTGCCCGGCGCCTACAACGTCAACATCAAGTTGGACATCACCTCCCACA
ACGAGGACTACACCATCGTGGAACAGTACGAACGCGCCGAGGGCCGCCACTCCACCGGCGGCATGGACGA
GCTGTACAAGGGCCGGCCAGACTGGGTCATCCCTCCCATCAGCTGCCCCGAAAATGAAAAGGGTGAATTC
CCAAAGAACCTGGTTCAGATCAAATCCAACAGGGACAAAGAAACAAAGGTTTTCTACAGCATCACCGGCC
AAGGAGCTGACAAACCCCCCGTTGGCGTTTTCATCATTGAGAGGGAGACAGGCTGGCTGAAAGTGACACA
GCCTCTGGATAGAGAAGCCATTGCCAAGTACATCCTCTATTCTCATGCCGTGTCATCAAATGGGGAAGCG
GTGGAGGATCCCATGGAGATAGTGATCACAGTGACAGATCAGAATGACAACAGGCCAGAGTTTACCCAGG
AGGTGTTTGAGGGATCCGTTGCAGAAGGCGCTGTTCCAGGAACCTCCGTGATGAAGGTCTCAGCCACCGA
TGCAGACGATGACGTCAACACCTACAACGCTGCCATCGCCTACACCATCGTCAGCCAGGATCCTGAGCTG
CCTCACAAAAACATGTTCACTGTCAATAGGGACACCGGGGTCATCAGTGTGCTCACCTCTGGGCTGGACC
GAGAGAGTTACCCTACATACACTCTGGTGGTTCAGGCTGCTGACCTTCAAGGCGAAGGCTTGAGCACAAC
AGCCAAGGCTGTGATCACTGTCAAGGATATTAATGACAACGCTCCTGTCTTCAACCCGAGCACGTATCAG
GGTCAAGTGCCTGAGAATGAGGTCAATGCCCGGATCGCCACACTCAAAGTGACCGATGATGATGCCCCCA
ACACTCCGGCGTGGAAAGCTGTGTACACCGTAGTCAACGATCCTGACCAGCAGTTCGTTGTTGTCACAGA
CCCCACGACCAATGATGGCATTTTGAAAACAGCCAAGGGCTTGGATTTTGAGGCCAAGCAGCAATACATC
CTTCATGTGAGAGTGGAGAACGAGGAACCCTTTGAGGGGTCTCTTGTCCCTTCCACAGCCACTGTCACTG
TGGACGTGGTAGACGTGAATGAAGCCCCCATCTTTATGCCTGCGGAGAGGAGAGTCGAAGTGCCCGAAGA
CTTTGGTGTGGGTCAGGAAATCACATCTTATACCGCTCGAGAGCCGGACACGTTCATGGATCAGAAGATC
ACGTATCGGATTTGGAGGGACACTGCCAACTGGCTGGAGATTAACCCAGAGACTGGTGCCATTTTCACGC
GCGCTGAGATGGACAGAGAAGACGCTGAGCATGTGAAGAACAGCACATATGTAGCTCTCATCATCGCCAC
AGATGATGGTTCACCCATTGCCACTGGCACGGGCACTCTTCTCCTGGTCCTGTTAGACGTCAATGACAAC
GCTCCCATCCCAGAACCTCGAAACATGCAGTTCTGCCAGAGGAACCCACAGCCTCATATCATCACCATCT
TGGATCCAGACCTTCCCCCCAACACGTCCCCCTTTACTGCTGAGCTAACCCATGGGGCCAGCGTCAACTG
GACCATTGAGTATAATGACGCAGCTCAAGAATCTCTCATTTTGCAACCAAGAAAGGACTTAGAGATTGGC
GAATACAAAATCCATCTCAAGCTCGCGGATAACCAGAACAAAGACCAGGTGACCACGTTGGACGTCCATG
TGTGTGACTGTGAAGGGACGGTCAACAACTGCATGAAGGCGGGAATCGTGGCAGCAGGATTGCAAGTTCC
TGCCATCCTCGGAATCCTTGGAGGGATCCTCGCCCTGCTGATTCTGATCCTGCTGCTCCTACTGTTTCTA
CGGAGGAGAACGGTGGTCAAAGAGCCCCTGCTGCCACCAGATGATGATACCCGGGACAATGTGTATTACT
ATGATGAAGAAGGAGGTGGAGAAGAAGACCAGGACTTTGATTTGAGCCAGCTGCACAGGGGCCTGGATGC
CCGACCGGAAGTGACTCGAAATGATGTGGCTCCCACCCTCATGAGCGTGCCCCAGTATCGTCCCCGTCCT
GCCAATCCTGATGAAATTGGAAACTTCATCGATGAAAACCTGAAGGCAGCCGACAGCGACCCCACGGCAC
CCCCTTACGACTCTCTGTTGGTGTTCGATTACGAGGGCAGTGGTTCTGAAGCCGCTAGCCTGAGCTCACT
GAACTCCTCTGAGTCGGATCAGGACCAGGACTACGATTATCTGAACGAGTGGGGCAACCGATTCAAGAAG
CTGGCGGACATGTACGGCGGTGGCGAAGACGACTAGGGCCTCGAGGGCCAATTAATTAACTCTAGATAAC
TGATCATAATCAGCCATACCACATTTGTAGAGGTTTTACTTGCTTTAAAAAACCTCCCACACCTCCCCCT
GAACCTGAAACATAAAATGAATGCAATTGTTGTTGTTAACTTGTTTATTGCAGCTTATAATGGTTACAAA
TAAAGCAATAGCATCACAAATTTCACAAATAAAGCATTTTTTTCACTGCATTCTAGTTGTGGTTTGTCCA
AACTCATCAATGTATCTTAACGCGTAAATTGTAAGCGTTAATATTTTGTTAAAATTCGCGTTAAATTTTT
GTTAAATCAGCTCATTTTTTAACCAATAGGCCGAAATCGGCAAAATCCCTTATAAATCAAAAGAATAGAC
CGAGATAGGGT
[37 nt withheld, positions 6312-6348]
AAAGAACGTGGACTCCAACGTCAAAGG
[49 nt withheld, positions 6376-6424]
T
[91 nt withheld, positions 6426-6516]
G
[124 nt withheld, positions 6518-6641]
CAGGTGGCACTTTTCGGGGAAATGTGCGCGGAACCCCTATTTGTTTATTTTTCTAAATACATTCAAATAT
GTATCCGCTCATGAGACAATAACCCTGATAAATGCTTCAATAATATTGAAAAAGGAAGAGTCCTGAGGCG
GAAAGAACCAGCTGTGGAATGTGTGTCAGTTAGGGTGTGGAAAGTCCCCAGGCTCCCCAGCAGGCAGAAG
TATGCAAAGCATGCATCTCAATTAGTCAGCAACCAGGTGTGGAAAGTCCCCAGGCTCCCCAGCAGGCAGA
AGTATGCAAAGCATGCATCTCAATTAGTCAGCAACCATAGTCCCGCCCCTAACTCCGCCCATCCCGCCCC
TAACTCCGCCCAGTTCCGCCCATTCTCCGCCCCATGGCTGACTAATTTTTTTTATTTATGCAGAGGCCGA
GGCCGCCTCGGCCTCTGAGCTATTCCAGAAGTAGTGAGGAGGCTTTTTTGGAGGCCTAGGCTTTTGCAAA
GATCGATCAAGAGACAGGATGAGGATCGTTTCGCATGATTGAACAAGATGGATTGCACGCAGGTTCTCCG
GCCGCTTGGGTGGAGAGGCTATTCGGCTATGACTGGGCACAACAGACAATCGGCTGCTCTGATGCCGCCG
TGTTCCGGCTGTCAGCGCAGGGGCGCCCGGTTCTTTTTGTCAAGACCGACCTGTCCGGTGCCCTGAATGA
ACTGCAAGACGAGGCAGCGCGGCTATCGTGGCTGGCCACGACGGGCGTTCCTTGCGCAGCTGTGCTCGAC
GTTGTCACTGAAGCGGGAAGGGACTGGCTGCTATTGGGCGAAGTGCCGGGGCAGGATCTCCTGTCATCTC
ACCTTGCTCCTGCCGAGAAAGTATCCATCATGGCTGATGCAATGCGGCGGCTGCATACGCTTGATCCGGC
TACCTGCCCATTCGACCACCAAGCGAAACATCGCATCGAGCGAGCACGTACTCGGATGGAAGCCGGTCTT
GTCGATCAGGATGATCTGGACGAAGAGCATCAGGGGCTCGCGCCAGCCGAACTGTTCGCCAGGCTCAAGG
CGAGCATGCCCGACGGCGAGGATCTCGTCGTGACCCATGGCGATGCCTGCTTGCCGAATATCATGGTGGA
AAATGGCCGCTTTTCTGGATTCATCGACTGTGGCCGGCTGGGTGTGGCGGACCGCTATCAGGACATAGCG
TTGGCTACCCGTGATATTGCTGAAGAGCTTGGCGGCGAATGGGCTGACCGCTTCCTCGTGCTTTACGGTA
TCGCCGCTCCCGATTCGCAGCGCATCGCCTTCTATCGCCTTCTTGACGAGTTCTTCTGAGCGGGACTCTG
GGGTTCGAAATGACCGACCAAGCGACGCCCAACCTGCCATCACGAGATTTCGATTCCACCGCCGCCTTCT
ATGAAAGGTTGGGCTTCGGAATCGTTTTCCGGGACGCCGGCTGGATGATCCTCCAGCGCGGGGATCTCAT
GCTGGAGTTCTTCGCCCACCCTAGGGGGAGGCTAACTGAAACACGGAAGGAGACAATACCGGAAGGAACC
CGCGCTATGACGGCAATAAAAAGACAGAATAAAACGCACGGTGTTGGGTCGTTTGTTCATAAACGCGGGG
TTCGGTCCCAGGGCTGGCACTCTGTCGATACCCCACCGAGACCCCATTGGGGCCAATACGCCCGCGTTTC
TTCCTTTTCCCCACCCCACCCCCCAAGTTCGGGTGAAGGCCCAGGGCTCGCAGCCAACGTCGGGGCGGCA
GGCCCTGCCATAGCCTCAGGTTACTCATATATACTTTAGATTGATTTAAAACTTCATTTTTAATTTAAAA
GGATCTAGGTGAAGATCCTTTTTGATAATCTCATGACCAAAATCCCTTAACGTGAGTTTTCGTTCCACTG
AGCGTCAGACCCCGTAGAAAAGATCAAAGGATCTTCTTGAGATCCTTTTTTTCTGCGCGTAATCTGCTGC
TTGCAAACAAAAAAACCACCGCTACCAGCGGTGGTTTGTTTGCCGGATCAAGAGCTACCAACTCTTTTTC
CGAAGGTAACTGGCTTCAGCAGAGCGCAGATACCAAATACTGTCCTTCTAGTGTAGCCGTAGTTAGGCCA
CCACTTCAAGAACTCTGTAGCACCGCCTACATACCTCGCTCTGCTAATCCTGTTACCAGTGGCTGCTGCC
AGTGGCGATAAGTCGTGTCTTACCGGGTTGGACTCAAGACGATAGTTACCGGATAAGGCGCAGCGGTCGG
GCTGAACGGGGGGTTCGTGCACACAGCCCAGCTTGGAGCGAACGACCTACACCGAACTGAGATACCTACA
GCGTGAGCTATGAGAAAGCGCCACGCTTCCCGAAGGGAGAAAGGCGGACAGGTATCCGGTAAGCGGCAGG
GTCGGAACAGGAGAGCGCACGAGGGAGCTTCCAGGGGGAAACGCCTGGTATCTTTATAGTCCTGTCGGGT
TTCGCCACCTCTGACTTGAGCGTCGATTTTTGTGATGCTCGTCAGGGGGGCGGAGCCTATGGAAAAACGC
CAGCAACGCGGCCTTTTTACGGTTCCTGGCCTTTTGCTGGCCTTTTGCTCACATGTTCTTTCCTGCGTTA
TCCCCTGATTCTGTGGATAACCGTATTACCGCCATGCAT
