>Addgene plasmid #65289 | Ii-Str_SBP-mCherry-Ecadherin | addgene partial sequence | sequence record 115554 | IRES-F 5'-TGGCTCTCCTCAAGCGTATT-3'
CATTGTATGGGATCTGATCTGGGGCCTCGGTGCACATGCTTTACATGTGTTTAGTCGAGGTTAAAAAAAC
GTCTAGGCCCCCCGAACCACGGGGACGTGGTTTTCCTTTGAAAAACACGATGATAAGCTTGCCACAACCC
GGGAGGCGCGCCATGTACAGGATGCAACTCCTGTCTTGCATTGCACTAAGTCTTGCACTTGTCACGAATT
CCGACGAGAAGACCACTGGTTGGCGAGGTGGACACGTTGTTGAAGGACTGGCTGGGGAACTTGAACAACT
TCGTGCACGACTGGAGCATCACCCACAAGGTCAACGTGAACCACCTGCAGGTATGGTGAGCAAGGGCGAG
GAGGATAACATGGCCATCATCAAGGAGTTCATGCGCTTCAAGGTGCACATGGAGGGCTCCGTGAACGGCC
ACGAGTTCGAGATCGAGGGCGAGGGCGAGGGCCGCCCCTACGAGGGCACCCAGACCGCCAAGCTGAAGGT
GACCAAGGGTGGCCCCCTGCCCTTCGCCTGGGACATCCTGTCCCCTCAGTTCATGTACGGCTCCAAGGCC
TACGTGAAGCACCCCGCCGACATCCCCGACTACTTGAAGCTGTCCTTCCCCGAGGGCTTCAAGTGGGAGC
GCGTGATGAACTTCGAGGACGGCGGCGTGGTGACCGTGACCCAGGACTCCTCCCTACAGGACGGCGAGTT
CATCTACAAGGTGAAGCTGCGCGGCACCAACTTCCCCTCCGACGGCCCCGTAATGCAGAAGAAGACCATG
GGCTGGGAGGCCTCCTCCGAGCGGATGTA
