>Addgene plasmid #65289 | Ii-Str_SBP-mCherry-Ecadherin | addgene partial sequence | sequence record 115555 | mCherry-F 5'-ccccgtaatgcagaagaaga-3'
GAGGACGGCGCCCTGAAGGGCGAGATCAAGCAGAGGCTGAAGCTGAAGGACGGCGGCCACTACGACGCTG
AGGTCAAGACCACCTACAAGGCCAAGAAGCCCGTGCAGCTGCCCGGCGCCTACAACGTCAACATCAAGTT
GGACATCACCTCCCACAACGAGGACTACACCATCGTGGAACAGTACGAACGCGCCGAGGGCCGCCACTCC
ACCGGCGGCATGGACGAGCTGTACAAGGGCCGGCCAGACTGGGTCATCCCTCCCATCAGCTGCCCCGAAA
ATGAAAAGGGTGAATTCCCAAAGAACCTGGTTCAGATCAAATCCAACAGGGACAAAGAAACAAAGGTTTT
CTACAGCATCACCGGCCAAGGAGCTGACAAACCCCCCGTTGGCGTTTTCATCATTGAGAGGGAGACAGGC
TGGCTGAAAGTGACACAGCCTCTGGATAGAGAAGCCATTGCCAAGTACATCCTCTATTCTCATGCCGTGT
CATCAAATGGGGAAGCGGTGGAGGATCCCATGGAGATAGTGATCACAGTGACAGATCAGAATGACAACAG
GCCAGAGTTTACCCAGGAGGTGTTTGAGGGATCCGTTGCAGAAGGCGCTGTTCCAGGAACCTCCGTGATG
AAGGTCTCAGCCACCGATGCAGACGATGACGTCAACACCTACAACGCTGCCATCGCCTACACCATCGTCA
GCCAGGATCCTGAGCTGCCTCACAAAAACATGTTCACTGTCAATAGGGACACCGGGGTCATCAGTGTGCT
CACCTCTGGGCTGGACCGAGAGAGTTACCCTACATACACTCTGGTGGTTCAGGCTGCTGA
