>Addgene plasmid #65289 | Ii-Str_SBP-mCherry-Ecadherin | addgene partial sequence | sequence record 115557 | SV40pA-R 5'-GAAATTTGTGATGCTATTGC-3'
CAACAACAATTGCATTCATTTTATGTTTCAGGTTCAGGGGGAGGTGTGGGAGGTTTTTTAAAGCAAGTAA
AACCTCTACAAATGTGGTATGGCTGATTATGATCAGTTATCTAGAGTTAATTAATTGGCCCTCGAGGCCC
TAGTCGTCTTCGCCACCGCCGTACATGTCCGCCAGCTTCTTGAATCGGTTGCCCCACTCGTTCAGATAAT
CGTAGTCCTGGTCCTGATCCGACTCAGAGGAGTTCAGTGAGCTCAGGCTAGCGGCTTCAGAACCACTGCC
CTCGTAATCGAACACCAACAGAGAGTCGTAAGGGGGTGCCGTGGGGTCGCTGTCGGCTGCCTTCAGGTTT
TCATCGATGAAGTTTCCAATTTCATCAGGATTGGCAGGACGGGGACGATACTGGGGCACGCTCATGAGGG
TGGGAGCCACATCATTTCGAGTCACTTCCGGTCGGGCATCCAGGCCCCTGTGCAGCTGGCTCAAATCAAA
GTCCTGGTCTTCTTCTCCACCTCCTTCTTCATCATAGTAATACACATTGTCCCGGGTATCATCATCTGGT
GGCAGCAGGGGCTCTTTGACCACCGTTCTCCTCCGTAGAAACAGTAGGAGCAGCAGGATCAGAATCAGCA
GGGCGAGGATCCCTCCAAGGATTCCGAGGATGGCAGGAACTTGCAATCCTGCTGCCACGATTCCCGCCTT
CATGCAGTTGTTGACCGTCCCTTCACAGTCACACACATGGACGT
